Addgene plasmid #241506: pMIHP-16289 HA.VSVG.V5
Purpose: (Empty Backbone) HA.VSVG.V5 Flow Code Plasmid This plasmid is to be used with mRNAs.
Depositing lab: Adrian Liston. Depositing organization: Babraham Institute.
Backbone
  Vector backbone: p.MIHP — made from p.MIGII with the GFP element being replaced with the histone epitopes
  Vector type: Retroviral
  Tag / fusion protein: HA; VSVG; V5
Growth in bacteria
  Bacterial resistance: Ampicillin, 100 μg/mL
  Growth temperature: 30°C
  Growth strain: NEB Stable
  Copy number: Unknown
Gene/Insert
  Gene/Insert name: None
Resource information
  A portion of this plasmid was derived from a plasmid made by: The plasmids were generated using pro-code vectors received from Dr Brian Brown at Mount Sinai and we have their permission via email for these to be deposited.
Terms and licenses: Academic/Nonprofit Terms; Industry Terms: Not Available to Industry
Depositor comments: Any stbl competent cell strain can be used for growing this plasmid.
How to cite: pMIHP-16289 HA.VSVG.V5 was a gift from Adrian Liston (Addgene plasmid # 241506 ; http://n2t.net/addgene:241506 ; RRID:Addgene_241506)
