[The description below was written by a language model from this plasmid's Addgene catalogue record and pLannotate feature annotations shown in this document.]
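Description:
pMIHP-16289 HA.VSVG.V5 is an empty gammaretroviral backbone of about 6.4 kb, described as a derivative of pMIGII in which the GFP reporter downstream of the IRES has been replaced by an epitope-tagged histone. The viral cassette is framed by 5' and 3' long terminal repeats of murine embryonic stem cell virus type, followed by the MESV Ψ packaging signal and a truncated, start-codon-less MMLV gag segment that extends the packaging region. The 5' LTR therefore drives the genomic transcript that is both packaged into virions, when gag-pol and envelope functions are supplied in trans, and expressed from the integrated provirus in transduced cells. In bacteria the plasmid replicates from a high-copy ColE1/pUC-type origin and is selected with ampicillin through β-lactamase. Short remnants of tet, lacI, lacZα, rop and bom are leftovers of the cloning history with no evident function. The record recommends recombination-deficient host strains, as is usual for LTR-containing plasmids.

No gene of interest is present. A cargo would presumably be placed between the gag segment and the EMCV IRES, although the record does not identify a cloning site there. The IRES directs translation of mouse histone H2B (H2bc3), which according to the catalogue carries the HA, VSV-G and V5 epitopes; the automated annotation detects only an HA fragment after the histone, so the other two tags rest on the catalogue entry. This nuclear, chromatin-bound epitope combination acts as a "Flow Code" protein barcode, derived from earlier pro-code vectors. It lets cells carrying this particular vector be distinguished by antibody staining and flow cytometry from cells carrying other tag combinations. The depositor notes that the plasmid is intended for use with mRNAs, without further explanation.
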