Features (pLannotate 1.2.2; 20 found; start..end, strand, type, name):
     32..233     -  CDS            TcR (fragment): tetracycline efflux protein; tet; confers resistance to tetracycline
    234..332     +  CDS            env (fragment): murine leukemia virus gPr80 envelope polyprotein precursor; env; proteolytically cleaved into gp70SU and p15TM subunits
    374..890     +  LTR            5' LTR: 5' long terminal repeat from murine embryonic stem cell virus
    954..1295    +  misc_feature   MESV Ψ: packaging signal of murine embryonic stem cell virus
   1362..1778    +  CDS            gag (truncated): truncated Moloney murine leukemia virus (MMLV) gag gene lacking the start codon
   1837..2397    +  misc_feature   IRES: internal ribosome entry site (IRES) of the encephalomyocarditis virus (EMCV)
   2400..2777    +  CDS            H2bc3: H2B1B_MOUSE - Also known as Hist1h2bb Experimental evidence at protein level: Swiss-Prot protein existence level 1. Core component of nucleosome. Nucleosomes wrap and compact DNA into chromatin, limiting DNA accessibility to the cellular machineries which require DNA as a template. Histones thereby play a central role in transcription regulation, DNA repair, DNA replication and chromosomal stability. DNA accessibility is regulated via a complex set of post-translational modifications of histones, also called histone code, and nucleosome remodeling. From Mus musculus (Mouse).
   2820..2846    +  CDS            3xHA (fragment): three tandem HA epitope tags
   2986..3016    +  misc_feature   MCS (fragment): pUC18/19 multiple cloning site
   3136..3650    +  LTR            3' LTR: 3' long terminal repeat from murine embryonic stem cell virus
   3812..3828    -  protein_bind   lac operator: The lac repressor binds to the lac operator to inhibit transcription in E. coli. This inhibition can be relieved by adding lactose or isopropyl-β-D-thiogalactopyranoside (IPTG). lac repressor encoded by lacI
   3836..3866    -  promoter       lac promoter: promoter for the E. coli lac operon
   3881..3902    -  protein_bind   CAP binding site: CAP binding activates transcription in the presence of cAMP. E. coli catabolite activator protein
   3915..4007    -  CDS            lacI (fragment): lac repressor; lacI; The lac repressor binds to the lac operator to inhibit transcription in E. coli. This inhibition can be relieved by adding lactose or isopropyl-β-D-thiogalactopyranoside (IPTG).
   4190..4778    -  rep_origin     ori: high-copy-number ColE1/pMB1/pBR322/pUC origin of replication
   4949..5809    -  CDS            AmpR: β-lactamase; bla; confers resistance to ampicillin, carbenicillin, and related antibiotics
   5810..5914    -  promoter       AmpR promoter: bla
   6009..6044    +  CDS            rop (fragment): Rop protein, which maintains plasmids at low copy number; rop
   6146..6245    +  misc_feature   bom (fragment): basis of mobility region from pBR322
   6251..32      -  CDS            lacZα (fragment) (across the origin): LacZα fragment of β-galactosidase; lacZ fragment
>Addgene plasmid #241506 | pMIHP-16289 HA.VSVG.V5 | addgene full sequence | sequence record 481849 | Addgene NGS Result
TTTTCCCAGTCACGACGTTGTAAAACGACGGCGCAAGGAATGGTGCATGCAAGGAGATGGCGCCCAACAG
TCCCCCGGCCACGGGGCCTGCCACCATACCCACGCCGAAACAAGCGCTCATGAGCCCGAAGTGGCGAGCC
CGATCTTCCCCATCGGTGATGTCGGCGATATAGGCGCCAGCAACCGCACCTGTGGCGCCGGTGATGCCGG
CCACGATGCGTCCGGCGTAGAGGCGATTAGTCCAATTTGTTAAAGACAGGATATCAGTGGTCCAGGCTCT
AGTTTTGACTCAACAATATCACCAGCTGAAGCCTATAGAGTACGAGCCATAGATAAAATAAAAGATTTTA
TTTAGTCTCCAGAAAAAGGGGGGAATGAAAGACCCCACCTGTAGGTTTGGCAAGCTAGCTTAAGTAACGC
CATTTTGCAAGGCATGGAAAATACATAACTGAGAATAGAGAAGTTCAGATCAAGGTTAGGAACAGAGAGA
CAGCAGAATATGGGCCAAACAGGATATCTGTGGTAAGCAGTTCCTGCCCCGGCTCAGGGCCAAGAACAGA
TGGTCCCCAGATGCGGTCCCGCCCTCAGCAGTTTCTAGAGAACCATCAGATGTTTCCAGGGTGCCCCAAG
GACCTGAAATGACCCTGTGCCTTATTTGAACTAACCAATCAGTTCGCTTCTCGCTTCTGTTCGCGCGCTT
CTGCTCCCCGAGCTCAATAAAAGAGCCCACAACCCCTCACTCGGCGCGCCAGTCCTCCGATAGACTGCGT
CGCCCGGGTACCCGTATTCCCAATAAAGCCTCTTGCTGTTTGCATCCGAATCGTGGACTCGCTGATCCTT
GGGAGGGTCTCCTCAGATTGATTGACTGCCCACCTCGGGGGTCTTTCATTTGGAGGTTCCACCGAGATTT
GGAGACCCCTGCCCAGGGACCACCGACCCCCCCGCCGGGAGGTAAGCTGGCCAGCGGTCGTTTCGTGTCT
GTCTCTGTCTTTGTGCGTGTTTGTGCCGGCATCTAATGTTTGCGCCTGCGTCTGTACTAGTTAGCTAACT
AGCTCTGTATCTGGCGGACCCGTGGTGGAACTGACGAGTTCTGAACACCCGGCCGCAACCCTGGGAGACG
TCCCAGGGACTTTGGGGGCCGTTTTTGTGGCCCGACCTGAGGAAGGGAGTCGATGTGGAATCCGACCCCG
TCAGGATATGTGGTTCTGGTAGGAGACGAGAACCTAAAACAGTTCCCGCCTCCGTCTGAATTTTTGCTTT
CGGTTTGGAACCGAAGCCGCGCGTCTTGTCTGCTGCAGCGCTGCAGCATCGTTCTGTGTTGTCTCTGTCT
GACTGTGTTTCTGTATTTGTCTGAAAATTAGGGCCAGACTGTTACCACTCCCTTAAGTTTGACCTTAGGT
CACTGGAAAGATGTCGAGCGGATCGCTCACAACCAGTCGGTAGATGTCAAGAAGAGACGTTGGGTTACCT
TCTGCTCTGCAGAATGGCCAACCTTTAACGTCGGATGGCCGCGAGACGGCACCTTTAACCGAGACCTCAT
CACCCAGGTTAAGATCAAGGTCTTTTCACCTGGCCCGCATGGACACCCAGACCAGGTCCCCTACATCGTG
ACCTGGGAAGCCTTGGCTTTTGACCCCCCTCCCTGGGTCAAGCCCTTTGTACACCCTAAGCCTCCGCCTC
CTCTTCCTCCATCCGCCCCGTCTCTCCCCCTTGAACCTCCTCGTTCGACCCCGCCTCGATCCTCCCTTTA
TCCAGCCCTCACTCCTTCTCTAGGCGCCGGAATTCCGAACAGTCTTCCGTAATAGAAGACACAAGGCTCG
AGCGGGATCAATTCCGCCCCCCCCCTAACGTTACTGGCCGAAGCCGCTTGGAATAAGGCCGGTGTGCGTT
TGTCTATATGTTATTTTCCACCATATTGCCGTCTTTTGGCAATGTGAGGGCCCGGAAACCTGGCCCTGTC
TTCTTGACGAGCATTCCTAGGGGTCTTTCCCCTCTCGCCAAAGGAATGCAAGGTCTGTTGAATGTCGTGA
AGGAAGCAGTTCCTCTGGAAGCTTCTTGAAGACAAACAACGTCTGTAGCGACCCTTTGCAGGCAGCGGAA
CCCCCCACCTGGCGACAGGTGCCTCTGCGGCCAAAAGCCACGTGTATAAGATACACCTGCAAAGGCGGCA
CAACCCCAGTGCCACGTTGTGAGTTGGATAGTTGTGGAAAGAGTCAAATGGCTCTCCTCAAGCGTATTCA
ACAAGGGGCTGAAGGATGCCCAGAAGGTACCCCATTGTATGGGATCTGATCTGGGGCCTCGGTGCACATG
CTTTACATGTGTTTAGTCGAGGTTAAAAAAACGTCTAGGCCCCCCGAACCACGGGGACGTGGTTTTCCTT
TGAAAAACACGATAATACCATGCCAGAGCCTTCTAAGTCTGCACCAGCCCCTAAGAAGGGATCTAAGAAA
GCCATCTCTAAGGCGCAGAAGAAGGATGGCAAGAAGCGCAAGCGCAGCCGCAAGGAGAGCTATTCGGTGT
ACGTGTACAAGGTGCTGAAGCAAGTGCACCCCGACACCGGCATCTCCTCCAAGGCCATGGGCATCATGAA
CTCGTTCGTGAACGACATCTTCGAGCGCATCGCGAGCGAGGCGTCCCGCCTGGCGCATTACAACAAGCGC
TCGACCATCACGTCCCGGGAGATCCAGACGGCCGTGCGCCTGCTGCTGCCCGGGGAGCTGGCCAAGCACG
CCGTGTCGGAGGGCACTAAGGCCGTCACCAAGTACACCAGCTCCAAGGACCCACCGGTCGCCACCGGATC
CACGGTCGCCACCATGGGCTACCCATACGATGTGCCAGATTACGCTGGAGGAGGCGGGGGAGGGTATACA
GATATCGAAATGAATAGACTCGGAAAGGGAGGAGGCGGGGGAGGGGGCAAACCAATTCCAAACCCACTGC
TGGGACTGGATTCCACAGGCATGCTGATGGTGTAAGCGGCCGCGACTCTAGAGTCGACCTGCAGGCATGC
AAGCTTCAGGTAGCCGGCTAACGTTAACAACCGGTACCTCTAGAACTATAGCTAGCATGCGCAAATTTAA
AGCGCTGATATCGATAAAATAAAAGATTTTATTTAGTCTCCAGAAAAAGGGGGGAATGAAAGACCCCACC
TGTAGGTTTGGCAAGCTAGCTTAAGTAACGCCATTTTGCAAGGCATGGAAAATACATAACTGAGAATAGA
GAAGTTCAGATCAAGGTTAGGAACAGAGAGACAGCAGAATATGGGCCAAACAGGATATCTGTGGTAAGCA
GTTCCTGCCCCGGCTCAGGGCCAAGAACAGATGGTCCCCAGATGCGGTCCCGCCCTCAGCAGTTTCTAGA
GAACCATCAGATGTTTCCAGGGTGCCCCAAGGACCTGAAATGACCCTGTGCCTTATTTGAACTAACCAAT
CAGTTCGCTTCTCGCTTCTGTTCGCGCGCTTCTGCTCCCCGAGCTCAATAAAAGAGCCCACAACCCCTCA
CTCGGCGCGCCAGTCCTCCGATAGACTGCGTCGCCCGGGTACCCGTGTATCCAATAAACCCTCTTGCAGT
TGCATCCGACTTGTGGTCTCGCTGTTCCTTGGGAGGGTCTCCTCTGAGTGATTGACTACCCGTCAGCGGG
GGTCTTTCATGGGTAACAGTTTCTTGAAGTTGGAGAACAACATTCTGAGGGTAGGAGTCGAATATTAAGT
AATCCTGACTCAATTAGCCACTGTTTTGAATCCACATACTCCAATACTCCTGAAATAGTTCATTATGGAC
AGCGCAGAAAGAGCTGGGGAGAATTGTGAAATTGTTATCCGCTCACAATTCCACACAACATACGAGCCGG
AAGCATAAAGTGTAAAGCCTGGGGTGCCTAATGAGTGAGCTAACTCACATTAATTGCGTTGCGCTCACTG
CCCGCTTTCCAGTCGGGAAACCTGTCGTGCCAGCTGCATTAATGAATCGGCCAACGCGCGGGGAGAGGCG
GTTTGCGTATTGGGCGCTCTTCCGCTTCCTCGCTCACTGACTCGCTGCGCTCGGTCGTTCGGCTGCGGCG
AGCGGTATCAGCTCACTCAAAGGCGGTAATACGGTTATCCACAGAATCAGGGGATAACGCAGGAAAGAAC
ATGTGAGCAAAAGGCCAGCAAAAGGCCAGGAACCGTAAAAAGGCCGCGTTGCTGGCGTTTTTCCATAGGC
TCCGCCCCCCTGACGAGCATCACAAAAATCGACGCTCAAGTCAGAGGTGGCGAAACCCGACAGGACTATA
AAGATACCAGGCGTTTCCCCCTGGAAGCTCCCTCGTGCGCTCTCCTGTTCCGACCCTGCCGCTTACCGGA
TACCTGTCCGCCTTTCTCCCTTCGGGAAGCGTGGCGCTTTCTCATAGCTCACGCTGTAGGTATCTCAGTT
CGGTGTAGGTCGTTCGCTCCAAGCTGGGCTGTGTGCACGAACCCCCCGTTCAGCCCGACCGCTGCGCCTT
ATCCGGTAACTATCGTCTTGAGTCCAACCCGGTAAGACACGACTTATCGCCACTGGCAGCAGCCACTGGT
AACAGGATTAGCAGAGCGAGGTATGTAGGCGGTGCTACAGAGTTCTTGAAGTGGTGGCCTAACTACGGCT
ACACTAGAAGAACAGTATTTGGTATCTGCGCTCTGCTGAAGCCAGTTACCTTCGGAAAAAGAGTTGGTAG
CTCTTGATCCGGCAAACAAACCACCGCTGGTAGCGGTGGTTTTTTTGTTTGCAAGCAGCAGATTACGCGC
AGAAAAAAAGGATCTCAAGAAGATCCTTTGATCTTTTCTACGGGGTCTGACGCTCAGTGGAACGAAAACT
CACGTTAAGGGATTTTGGTCATGAGATTATCAAAAAGGATCTTCACCTAGATCCTTTTAAATTAAAAATG
AAGTTTTAAATCAATCTAAAGTATATATGAGTAAACTTGGTCTGACAGTTACCAATGCTTAATCAGTGAG
GCACCTATCTCAGCGATCTGTCTATTTCGTTCATCCATAGTTGCCTGACTCCCCGTCGTGTAGATAACTA
CGATACGGGAGGGCTTACCATCTGGCCCCAGTGCTGCAATGATACCGCGAGACCCACGCTCACCGGCTCC
AGATTTATCAGCAATAAACCAGCCAGCCGGAAGGGCCGAGCGCAGAAGTGGTCCTGCAACTTTATCCGCC
TCCATCCAGTCTATTAATTGTTGCCGGGAAGCTAGAGTAAGTAGTTCGCCAGTTAATAGTTTGCGCAACG
TTGTTGCCATTGCTACAGGCATCGTGGTGTCACGCTCGTCGTTTGGTATGGCTTCATTCAGCTCCGGTTC
CCAACGATCAAGGCGAGTTACATGATCCCCCATGTTGTGCAAAAAAGCGGTTAGCTCCTTCGGTCCTCCG
ATCGTTGTCAGAAGTAAGTTGGCCGCAGTGTTATCACTCATGGTTATGGCAGCACTGCATAATTCTCTTA
CTGTCATGCCATCCGTAAGATGCTTTTCTGTGACTGGTGAGTACTCAACCAAGTCATTCTGAGAATAGTG
TATGCGGCGACCGAGTTGCTCTTGCCCGGCGTCAATACGGGATAATACCGCGCCACATAGCAGAACTTTA
AAAGTGCTCATCATTGGAAAACGTTCTTCGGGGCGAAAACTCTCAAGGATCTTACCGCTGTTGAGATCCA
GTTCGATGTAACCCACTCGTGCACCCAACTGATCTTCAGCATCTTTTACTTTCACCAGCGTTTCTGGGTG
AGCAAAAACAGGAAGGCAAAATGCCGCAAAAAAGGGAATAAGGGCGACACGGAAATGTTGAATACTCATA
CTCTTCCTTTTTCAATATTATTGAAGCATTTATCAGGGTTATTGTCTCATGAGCGGATACATATTTGAAT
GTATTTAGAAAAATAAACAAATAGGGGTTCCGCGCACATTTCCCCGAAAAGTGCCACCTGACGTCTAAGA
AACCATTATTATCATGACATTAACCTATAAAAATAGGCGTATCACGAGGCCCTTTCGTCTCGCGCGTTTC
GGTGATGACGGTGAAAACCTCTGACACATGCAGCTCCCGGAGACGGTCACAGCTTGTCTGTAAGCGGATG
CCGGGAGCAGACAAGCCCGTCAGGGCGCGTCAGCGGGTGTTGGCGGGTGTCGGGGCTGGCTTAACTATGC
GGCATCAGAGCAGATTGTACTGAGAGTGCACCATATGCGGTGTGAAATACCGCACAGATGCGTAAGGAGA
AAATACCGCATCAGGCGCCATTCGCCATTCAGGCTGCGCAACTGTTGGGAAGGGCGATCGGTGCGGGCCT
CTTCGCTATTACGCCAGCTGGCGAAAGGGGGATGTGCTGCAAGGCGATTAAGTTGGGTAACGCCAGGG
